Addgene plasmid #51366: pcDNA3.1-FLAG-Dicer-delHelicC
Depositing lab: Narry Kim. Depositing organization: Seoul National University. Publication: The role of PACT in the RNA silencing pathway. Lee Y, Hur I, Park SY, Kim YK, Suh MR, Kim VN. EMBO J. 2006 Feb 8;25(3):522-32. Epub 2006 Jan 19. 10.1038/sj.emboj.7600942 PubMed 16424907.
Backbone
  Vector backbone: pcDNA3.1
  Backbone manufacturer: Invitrogen
  Vector type: Mammalian Expression
Growth in bacteria
  Bacterial resistance: Ampicillin, 100 μg/mL
  Growth temperature: 37°C
  Growth strain: DH5alpha
  Copy number: High Copy
Gene/Insert
  Gene/Insert name: Dicer (alt name: Dicer1)
  Species: H. sapiens (human)
  Mutation: From N terminus to HelicC domain deletion
  Entrez Gene: DICER1 (a.k.a. DCR1, Dicer, Dicer1e, GLOW, HERNA, K12H4.8-LIKE, MNG1, RMSE2, aviD)
  Promoter: CMV
  Tag / fusion protein: FLAG (N terminal on backbone)
  Cloning method: Restriction Enzyme; 5′ cloning site HindIII (not destroyed); 3′ cloning site ApaI (not destroyed)
  Sequencing primers: 5′ CMV_fwd_primer; 3′ BGH_rev_primer
Resource information
  A portion of this plasmid was derived from a plasmid made by: Note that the full-length wild type Dicer was cloned by Dr. Patrick Provost (PMID: 12411504).
Terms and licenses: Academic/Nonprofit Terms; Industry Terms: Not Available to Industry
How to cite: pcDNA3.1-FLAG-Dicer-delHelicC was a gift from Narry Kim (Addgene plasmid # 51366 ; http://n2t.net/addgene:51366 ; RRID:Addgene_51366)
