[The description below was written by a language model from this plasmid's Addgene catalogue record and pLannotate feature annotations shown in this document.]
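Description:
pcDNA3.1-FLAG-Dicer-delHelicC is a mammalian expression plasmid of about 9.4 kb, built on the Invitrogen pcDNA3.1 backbone, that encodes an N-terminally truncated form of human Dicer (DICER1). It is maintained in E. coli through a high-copy ColE1/pUC-type origin and selected with ampicillin via the β-lactamase gene and its own promoter. The backbone also carries an f1 phage origin, which allows single-stranded DNA production. A neomycin phosphotransferase cassette, driven by the SV40 early promoter and ended by the SV40 poly(A) signal, can be used for G418 selection of transfected mammalian cells. Several small annotated fragments (bom, lac promoter/operator, lacI, ble and a short HIV-1 LTR match) look like backbone remnants or sequence-similarity hits rather than functional parts of the design.

The expression cassette uses the CMV immediate-early enhancer and promoter, followed by a T7 promoter that could support in vitro transcription. A FLAG epitope sits immediately upstream of the Dicer coding fragment, and the transcript is terminated by the bovine growth hormone polyadenylation signal. The insert was cloned between HindIII and ApaI sites. It lacks the region from the N-terminus through the HelicC domain, so the roughly 4 kb coding fragment encodes the remaining C-terminal part of this dsRNA endoribonuclease, which processes long dsRNAs and pre-miRNA hairpins into siRNAs and miRNAs. The full-length wild-type Dicer clone from which it derives came from another laboratory. The FLAG tag permits detection and immunoprecipitation. The associated study concerns the role of PACT in RNA silencing, which suggests the construct served as a deletion mutant for mapping Dicer domains involved in protein interactions or function, although the record does not state this purpose explicitly.
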