Features (pLannotate 1.2.2; 21 found; start..end, strand, type, name):
     28..80      -  misc_feature   bom (fragment): basis of mobility region from pBR322
    235..614     +  enhancer       CMV enhancer: human cytomegalovirus immediate early enhancer
    615..818     +  promoter       CMV promoter: human cytomegalovirus (CMV) immediate early promoter
    814..847     +  LTR            5' LTR (truncated) (fragment): truncated 5' long terminal repeat (LTR) from HIV-1
    863..881     +  promoter       T7 promoter: promoter for bacteriophage T7 RNA polymerase
    912..932     +  CDS            FLAG (fragment): FLAG® epitope tag, followed by an enterokinase cleavage site
    940..4953    +  CDS            DICER1 (fragment): DICER_HUMAN - Also known as DICER, HERNA, KIAA0928. Experimental evidence at protein level: Swiss-Prot protein existence level 1. Double-stranded RNA (dsRNA) endoribonuclease playing a central role in short dsRNA-mediated post-transcriptional gene silencing. Cleaves naturally occurring long dsRNAs and short hairpin pre-microRNAs (miRNA) into fragments of twenty-one to twenty-three nucleotides with 3' overhang of two nucleotides, producing respectively short interfering RNAs (siRNA) and mature microRNAs. SiRNAs and miRNAs serve as guide to direct the RNA-induced silencing complex (RISC) to comp
   5000..5224    +  polyA_signal   bGH poly(A) signal: bovine growth hormone polyadenylation signal
   5228..5249    +  promoter       SV40 promoter (fragment): SV40 enhancer and early promoter
   5270..5698    +  rep_origin     f1 ori (sequence partly withheld): f1 bacteriophage origin of replication; arrow indicates direction of (+) strand synthesis
   5712..6041    +  promoter       SV40 promoter: SV40 enhancer and early promoter
   6108..6899    +  CDS            neo: KKA2_KLEPN - Also known as kan, nptII. Experimental evidence at protein level: Swiss-Prot protein existence level 1. Resistance to kanamycin, neomycin, paromomycin, ribostamycin, butirosin and gentamicin B. From Klebsiella pneumoniae.
   6923..7081    +  CDS            ble (fragment): BLE_KLEPN - Experimental evidence at protein level: Swiss-Prot protein existence level 1. Binding protein with a strong affinity to the bleomycin family of antibiotics. Binds to CL990; an antimitotic-antibiotic compound. From Klebsiella pneumoniae.
   7076..7197    +  polyA_signal   SV40 poly(A) signal: SV40 polyadenylation signal
   7270..7286    -  protein_bind   lac operator: The lac repressor binds to the lac operator to inhibit transcription in E. coli. This inhibition can be relieved by adding lactose or isopropyl-β-D-thiogalactopyranoside (IPTG). lac repressor encoded by lacI
   7294..7324    -  promoter       lac promoter: promoter for the E. coli lac operon
   7339..7360    -  protein_bind   CAP binding site: CAP binding activates transcription in the presence of cAMP. E. coli catabolite activator protein
   7373..7465    -  CDS            lacI (fragment): lac repressor; lacI; The lac repressor binds to the lac operator to inhibit transcription in E. coli. This inhibition can be relieved by adding lactose or isopropyl-β-D-thiogalactopyranoside (IPTG).
   7648..8233    -  rep_origin     ori: high-copy-number ColE1/pMB1/pBR322/pUC origin of replication
   8404..9264    -  CDS            AmpR: β-lactamase; bla; confers resistance to ampicillin, carbenicillin, and related antibiotics
   9265..9369    -  promoter       AmpR promoter: bla
>Addgene plasmid #51366 | pcDNA3.1-FLAG-Dicer-delHelicC | depositor full sequence | sequence record 78268 | Full Sequence
GACGGATCGGGAGATCTCCCGATCCCCTATGGTGCACTCTCAGTACAATCTGCTCTGATGCCGCATAGTT
AAGCCAGTATCTGCTCCCTGCTTGTGTGTTGGAGGTCGCTGAGTAGTGCGCGAGCAAAATTTAAGCTACA
ACAAGGCAAGGCTTGACCGACAATTGCATGAAGAATCTGCTTAGGGTTAGGCGTTTTGCGCTGCTTCGCG
ATGTACGGGCCAGATATACGCGTTGACATTGATTATTGACTAGTTATTAATAGTAATCAATTACGGGGTC
ATTAGTTCATAGCCCATATATGGAGTTCCGCGTTACATAACTTACGGTAAATGGCCCGCCTGGCTGACCG
CCCAACGACCCCCGCCCATTGACGTCAATAATGACGTATGTTCCCATAGTAACGCCAATAGGGACTTTCC
ATTGACGTCAATGGGTGGAGTATTTACGGTAAACTGCCCACTTGGCAGTACATCAAGTGTATCATATGCC
AAGTACGCCCCCTATTGACGTCAATGACGGTAAATGGCCCGCCTGGCATTATGCCCAGTACATGACCTTA
TGGGACTTTCCTACTTGGCAGTACATCTACGTATTAGTCATCGCTATTACCATGGTGATGCGGTTTTGGC
AGTACATCAATGGGCGTGGATAGCGGTTTGACTCACGGGGATTTCCAAGTCTCCACCCCATTGACGTCAA
TGGGAGTTTGTTTTGGCACCAAAATCAACGGGACTTTCCAAAATGTCGTAACAACTCCGCCCCATTGACG
CAAATGGGCGGTAGGCGTGTACGGTGGGAGGTCTATATAAGCAGAGCTCTCTGGCTAACTAGAGAACCCA
CTGCTTACTGGCTTATCGAAATTAATACGACTCACTATAGGGAGACCCAAGCTGGCTAGCCCACCATGGA
CTACAAGGACGACGATGACAAGTAAGCTTATCTTGAGAAACAAGTGTTCCAAGTCGGTTGATACTGGTGA
GACTGACATTGATCCTGTCATGGATGATGATGACGTTTTCCCACCATATGTGTTGAGGCCTGACGATGGT
GGTCCACGAGTCACAATCAACACGGCCATTGGACACATCAATAGATACTGTGCTAGATTACCAAGTGATC
CGTTTACTCATCTAGCTCCTAAATGCAGAACCCGAGAGTTGCCTGATGGTACATTTTATTCAACTCTTTA
TCTGCCAATTAACTCACCTCTTCGAGCCTCCATTGTTGGTCCACCAATGAGCTGTGTACGATTGGCTGAA
AGAGTTGTAGCTCTCATTTGCTGTGAGAAACTGCACAAAATTGGCGAACTGGATGACCATTTGATGCCAG
TTGGGAAAGAGACTGTTAAATATGAAGAGGAGCTTGATTTGCATGATGAAGAAGAGACCAGTGTTCCAGG
AAGACCAGGTTCCACGAAACGAAGGCAGTGCTACCCAAAAGCAATTCCAGAGTGTTTGAGGGATAGTTAT
CCCAGACCTGATCAGCCCTGTTACCTGTATGTGATAGGAATGGTTTTAACTACACCTTTACCTGATGAAC
TCAACTTTAGAAGGCGGAAGCTCTATCCTCCTGAAGATACCACAAGATGCTTTGGAATACTGACGGCCAA
ACCCATACCTCAGATTCCACACTTTCCTGTGTACACACGCTCTGGAGAGGTTACCATATCCATTGAGTTG
AAGAAGTCTGGTTTCATGTTGTCTCTACAAATGCTTGAGTTGATTACAAGACTTCACCAGTATATATTCT
CACATATTCTTCGGCTTGAAAAACCTGCACTAGAATTTAAACCTACAGACGCTGATTCAGCATACTGTGT
TCTACCTCTTAATGTTGTTAATGACTCCAGCACTTTGGATATTGACTTTAAATTCATGGAAGATATTGAG
AAGTCTGAAGCTCGCATAGGCATTCCCAGTACAAAGTATACAAAAGAAACACCCTTTGTTTTTAAATTAG
AAGATTACCAAGATGCCGTTATCATTCCAAGATATCGCAATTTTGATCAGCCTCATCGATTTTATGTAGC
TGATGTGTACACTGATCTTACCCCACTCAGTAAATTTCCTTCCCCTGAGTATGAAACTTTTGCAGAATAT
TATAAAACAAAGTACAACCTTGACCTAACCAATCTCAACCAGCCACTGCTGGATGTGGACCACACATCTT
CAAGACTTAATCTTTTGACACCTCGACATTTGAATCAGAAGGGGAAAGCGCTTCCTTTAAGCAGTGCTGA
GAAGAGGAAAGCCAAATGGGAAAGTCTGCAGAATAAACAGATACTGGTTCCAGAACTCTGTGCTATACAT
CCAATTCCAGCATCACTGTGGAGAAAAGCTGTTTGTCTCCCCAGCATACTTTATCGCCTTCACTGCCTTT
TGACTGCAGAGGAGCTAAGAGCCCAGACTGCCAGCGATGCTGGCGTGGGAGTCAGATCACTTCCTGCGGA
TTTTAGATACCCTAACTTAGACTTCGGGTGGAAAAAATCTATTGACAGCAAATCTTTCATCTCAATTTCT
AACTCCTCTTCAGCTGAAAATGATAATTACTGTAAGCACAGCACAATTGTCCCTGAAAATGCTGCACATC
AAGGTGCTAATAGAACCTCCTCTCTAGAAAATCATGACCAAATGTCTGTGAACTGCAGAACGTTGCTCAG
CGAGTCCCCTGGTAAGCTCCACGTTGAAGTTTCAGCAGATCTTACAGCAATTAATGGTCTTTCTTACAAT
CAAAATCTCGCCAATGGCAGTTATGATTTAGCTAACAGAGACTTTTGCCAAGGAAATCAGCTAAATTACT
ACAAGCAGGAAATACCCGTGCAACCAACTACCTCATATTCCATTCAGAATTTATACAGTTACGAGAACCA
GCCCCAGCCCAGCGATGAATGTACTCTCCTGAGTAATAAATACCTTGATGGAAATGCTAACAAATCTACC
TCAGATGGAAGTCCTGTGATGGCCGTAATGCCTGGTACGACAGACACTATTCAAGTGCTCAAGGGCAGGA
TGGATTCTGAGCAGAGCCCTTCTATTGGGTACTCCTCAAGGACTCTTGGCCCCAATCCTGGACTTATTCT
TCAGGCTTTGACTCTGTCAAACGCTAGTGATGGATTTAACCTGGAGCGGCTTGAAATGCTTGGCGACTCC
TTTTTAAAGCATGCCATCACCACATATCTATTTTGCACTTACCCTGATGCGCATGAGGGCCGCCTTTCAT
ATATGAGAAGCAAAAAGGTCAGCAACTGTAATCTGTATCGCCTTGGAAAAAAGAAGGGACTACCCAGCCG
CATGGTGGTGTCAATATTTGATCCCCCTGTGAATTGGCTTCCTCCTGGTTATGTAGTAAATCAAGACAAA
AGCAACACAGATAAATGGGAAAAAGATGAAATGACAAAAGACTGCATGCTGGCGAATGGCAAACTGGATG
AGGATTACGAGGAGGAGGATGAGGAGGAGGAGAGCCTGATGTGGAGGGCTCCGAAGGAAGAGGCTGACTA
TGAAGATGATTTCCTGGAGTATGATCAGGAACATATCAGATTTATAGATAATATGTTAATGGGGTCAGGA
GCTTTTGTAAAGAAAATCTCTCTTTCTCCTTTTTCAACCACTGATTCTGCATATGAATGGAAAATGCCCA
AAAAATCCTCCTTAGGTAGTATGCCATTTTCATCAGATTTTGAGGATTTTGACTACAGCTCTTGGGATGC
AATGTGCTATCTGGATCCTAGCAAAGCTGTTGAAGAAGATGACTTTGTGGTGGGGTTCTGGAATCCATCA
GAAGAAAACTGTGGTGTTGACACGGGAAAGCAGTCCATTTCTTACGACTTGCACACTGAGCAGTGTATTG
CTGACAAAAGCATAGCGGACTGTGTGGAAGCCCTGCTGGGCTGCTATTTAACCAGCTGTGGGGAGAGGGC
TGCTCAGCTTTTCCTCTGTTCACTGGGGCTGAAGGTGCTCCCGGTAATTAAAAGGACTGATCGGGAAAAG
GCCCTGTGCCCTACTCGGGAGAATTTCAACAGCCAACAAAAGAACCTTTCAGTGAGCTGTGCTGCTGCTT
CTGTGGCCAGTTCACGCTCTTCTGTATTGAAAGACTCGGAATATGGTTGTTTGAAGATTCCACCAAGATG
TATGTTTGATCATCCAGATGCAGATAAAACACTGAATCACCTTATATCGGGGTTTGAAAATTTTGAAAAG
AAAATCAACTACAGATTCAAGAATAAGGCTTACCTTCTCCAGGCTTTTACACATGCCTCCTACCACTACA
ATACTATCACTGATTGTTACCAGCGCTTAGAATTCCTGGGAGATGCGATTTTGGACTACCTCATAACCAA
GCACCTTTATGAAGACCCGCGGCAGCACTCCCCGGGGGTCCTGACAGACCTGCGGTCTGCCCTGGTCAAC
AACACCATCTTTGCATCGCTGGCTGTAAAGTACGACTACCACAAGTACTTCAAAGCTGTCTCTCCTGAGC
TCTTCCATGTCATTGATGACTTTGTGCAGTTTCAGCTTGAGAAGAATGAAATGCAAGGAATGGATTCTGA
GCTTAGGAGATCTGAGGAGGATGAAGAGAAAGAAGAGGATATTGAAGTTCCAAAGGCCATGGGGGATATT
TTTGAGTCGCTTGCTGGTGCCATTTACATGGATAGTGGGATGTCACTGGAGACAGTCTGGCAGGTGTACT
ATCCCATGATGCGGCCACTAATAGAAAAGTTTTCTGCAAATGTACCCCGTTCCCCTGTGCGAGAATTGCT
TGAAATGGAACCAGAAACTGCCAAATTTAGCCCGGCTGAGAGAACTTACGACGGGAAGGTCAGAGTCACT
GTGGAAGTAGTAGGAAAGGGGAAATTTAAAGGTGTTGGTCGAAGTTACAGGATTGCCAAATCTGCAGCAG
CAAGAAGAGCCCTCCGAAGCCTCAAAGCTAATCAACCTCAGGTTCCCAATAGCTGAGTCGAGTCTAGAGG
GCCCGTTTAAACCCGCTGATCAGCCTCGACTGTGCCTTCTAGTTGCCAGCCATCTGTTGTTTGCCCCTCC
CCCGTGCCTTCCTTGACCCTGGAAGGTGCCACTCCCACTGTCCTTTCCTAATAAAATGAGGAAATTGCAT
CGCATTGTCTGAGTAGGTGTCATTCTATTCTGGGGGGTGGGGTGGGGCAGGACAGCAAGGGGGAGGATTG
GGAAGACAATAGCAGGCATGCTGGGGATGCGGTGGGCTCTATGGCTTCTGAGGCGGAAAGAACCAGCTGG
GGCTCTAGGGGGTATCCCC
[124 nt withheld, positions 5270-5393]
C
[91 nt withheld, positions 5395-5485]
A
[49 nt withheld, positions 5487-5535]
CCTTTGACGTTGGAGTCCACGTTCTTT
[37 nt withheld, positions 5563-5599]
ACCCTATCTCGGTCTATTCTTTTGATTTATAAGGGATTTTGCCGATTTCGGCCTATTGGTTAAAAAATGA
GCTGATTTAACAAAAATTTAACGCGAATTAATTCTGTGGAATGTGTGTCAGTTAGGGTGTGGAAAGTCCC
CAGGCTCCCCAGCAGGCAGAAGTATGCAAAGCATGCATCTCAATTAGTCAGCAACCAGGTGTGGAAAGTC
CCCAGGCTCCCCAGCAGGCAGAAGTATGCAAAGCATGCATCTCAATTAGTCAGCAACCATAGTCCCGCCC
CTAACTCCGCCCATCCCGCCCCTAACTCCGCCCAGTTCCGCCCATTCTCCGCCCCATGGCTGACTAATTT
TTTTTATTTATGCAGAGGCCGAGGCCGCCTCTGCCTCTGAGCTATTCCAGAAGTAGTGAGGAGGCTTTTT
TGGAGGCCTAGGCTTTTGCAAAAAGCTCCCGGGAGCTTGTATATCCATTTTCGGATCTGATCAAGAGACA
GGATGAGGATCGTTTCGCATGATTGAACAAGATGGATTGCACGCAGGTTCTCCGGCCGCTTGGGTGGAGA
GGCTATTCGGCTATGACTGGGCACAACAGACAATCGGCTGCTCTGATGCCGCCGTGTTCCGGCTGTCAGC
GCAGGGGCGCCCGGTTCTTTTTGTCAAGACCGACCTGTCCGGTGCCCTGAATGAACTGCAGGACGAGGCA
GCGCGGCTATCGTGGCTGGCCACGACGGGCGTTCCTTGCGCAGCTGTGCTCGACGTTGTCACTGAAGCGG
GAAGGGACTGGCTGCTATTGGGCGAAGTGCCGGGGCAGGATCTCCTGTCATCTCACCTTGCTCCTGCCGA
GAAAGTATCCATCATGGCTGATGCAATGCGGCGGCTGCATACGCTTGATCCGGCTACCTGCCCATTCGAC
CACCAAGCGAAACATCGCATCGAGCGAGCACGTACTCGGATGGAAGCCGGTCTTGTCGATCAGGATGATC
TGGACGAAGAGCATCAGGGGCTCGCGCCAGCCGAACTGTTCGCCAGGCTCAAGGCGCGCATGCCCGACGG
CGAGGATCTCGTCGTGACCCATGGCGATGCCTGCTTGCCGAATATCATGGTGGAAAATGGCCGCTTTTCT
GGATTCATCGACTGTGGCCGGCTGGGTGTGGCGGACCGCTATCAGGACATAGCGTTGGCTACCCGTGATA
TTGCTGAAGAGCTTGGCGGCGAATGGGCTGACCGCTTCCTCGTGCTTTACGGTATCGCCGCTCCCGATTC
GCAGCGCATCGCCTTCTATCGCCTTCTTGACGAGTTCTTCTGAGCGGGACTCTGGGGTTCGAAATGACCG
ACCAAGCGACGCCCAACCTGCCATCACGAGATTTCGATTCCACCGCCGCCTTCTATGAAAGGTTGGGCTT
CGGAATCGTTTTCCGGGACGCCGGCTGGATGATCCTCCAGCGCGGGGATCTCATGCTGGAGTTCTTCGCC
CACCCCAACTTGTTTATTGCAGCTTATAATGGTTACAAATAAAGCAATAGCATCACAAATTTCACAAATA
AAGCATTTTTTTCACTGCATTCTAGTTGTGGTTTGTCCAAACTCATCAATGTATCTTATCATGTCTGTAT
ACCGTCGACCTCTAGCTAGAGCTTGGCGTAATCATGGTCATAGCTGTTTCCTGTGTGAAATTGTTATCCG
CTCACAATTCCACACAACATACGAGCCGGAAGCATAAAGTGTAAAGCCTGGGGTGCCTAATGAGTGAGCT
AACTCACATTAATTGCGTTGCGCTCACTGCCCGCTTTCCAGTCGGGAAACCTGTCGTGCCAGCTGCATTA
ATGAATCGGCCAACGCGCGGGGAGAGGCGGTTTGCGTATTGGGCGCTCTTCCGCTTCCTCGCTCACTGAC
TCGCTGCGCTCGGTCGTTCGGCTGCGGCGAGCGGTATCAGCTCACTCAAAGGCGGTAATACGGTTATCCA
CAGAATCAGGGGATAACGCAGGAAAGAACATGTGAGCAAAAGGCCAGCAAAAGGCCAGGAACCGTAAAAA
GGCCGCGTTGCTGGCGTTTTTCCATAGGCTCCGCCCCCCTGACGAGCATCACAAAAATCGACGCTCAAGT
CAGAGGTGGCGAAACCCGACAGGACTATAAAGATACCAGGCGTTTCCCCCTGGAAGCTCCCTCGTGCGCT
CTCCTGTTCCGACCCTGCCGCTTACCGGATACCTGTCCGCCTTTCTCCCTTCGGGAAGCGTGGCGCTTTC
TCATAGCTCACGCTGTAGGTATCTCAGTTCGGTGTAGGTCGTTCGCTCCAAGCTGGGCTGTGTGCACGAA
CCCCCCGTTCAGCCCGACCGCTGCGCCTTATCCGGTAACTATCGTCTTGAGTCCAACCCGGTAAGACACG
ACTTATCGCCACTGGCAGCAGCCACTGGTAACAGGATTAGCAGAGCGAGGTATGTAGGCGGTGCTACAGA
GTTCTTGAAGTGGTGGCCTAACTACGGCTACACTAGAAGAACAGTATTTGGTATCTGCGCTCTGCTGAAG
CCAGTTACCTTCGGAAAAAGAGTTGGTAGCTCTTGATCCGGCAAACAAACCACCGCTGGTAGCGGTTTTT
TTGTTTGCAAGCAGCAGATTACGCGCAGAAAAAAAGGATCTCAAGAAGATCCTTTGATCTTTTCTACGGG
GTCTGACGCTCAGTGGAACGAAAACTCACGTTAAGGGATTTTGGTCATGAGATTATCAAAAAGGATCTTC
ACCTAGATCCTTTTAAATTAAAAATGAAGTTTTAAATCAATCTAAAGTATATATGAGTAAACTTGGTCTG
ACAGTTACCAATGCTTAATCAGTGAGGCACCTATCTCAGCGATCTGTCTATTTCGTTCATCCATAGTTGC
CTGACTCCCCGTCGTGTAGATAACTACGATACGGGAGGGCTTACCATCTGGCCCCAGTGCTGCAATGATA
CCGCGAGACCCACGCTCACCGGCTCCAGATTTATCAGCAATAAACCAGCCAGCCGGAAGGGCCGAGCGCA
GAAGTGGTCCTGCAACTTTATCCGCCTCCATCCAGTCTATTAATTGTTGCCGGGAAGCTAGAGTAAGTAG
TTCGCCAGTTAATAGTTTGCGCAACGTTGTTGCCATTGCTACAGGCATCGTGGTGTCACGCTCGTCGTTT
GGTATGGCTTCATTCAGCTCCGGTTCCCAACGATCAAGGCGAGTTACATGATCCCCCATGTTGTGCAAAA
AAGCGGTTAGCTCCTTCGGTCCTCCGATCGTTGTCAGAAGTAAGTTGGCCGCAGTGTTATCACTCATGGT
TATGGCAGCACTGCATAATTCTCTTACTGTCATGCCATCCGTAAGATGCTTTTCTGTGACTGGTGAGTAC
TCAACCAAGTCATTCTGAGAATAGTGTATGCGGCGACCGAGTTGCTCTTGCCCGGCGTCAATACGGGATA
ATACCGCGCCACATAGCAGAACTTTAAAAGTGCTCATCATTGGAAAACGTTCTTCGGGGCGAAAACTCTC
AAGGATCTTACCGCTGTTGAGATCCAGTTCGATGTAACCCACTCGTGCACCCAACTGATCTTCAGCATCT
TTTACTTTCACCAGCGTTTCTGGGTGAGCAAAAACAGGAAGGCAAAATGCCGCAAAAAAGGGAATAAGGG
CGACACGGAAATGTTGAATACTCATACTCTTCCTTTTTCAATATTATTGAAGCATTTATCAGGGTTATTG
TCTCATGAGCGGATACATATTTGAATGTATTTAGAAAAATAAACAAATAGGGGTTCCGCGCACATTTCCC
CGAAAAGTGCCACCTGACGTC
