>Addgene plasmid #51366 | pcDNA3.1-FLAG-Dicer-delHelicC | addgene partial sequence | sequence record 80092 | CMV-F 5'-CGCAAATGGGCGGTAGGCGTG-3'
GAGCTCTCTGGCTAACTAGAGAACCCACTGCTTACTGGCTTATCGAAATTAATACGACTCACTATAGGGA
GACCCAAGCTGGCTAGCCCACCATGGACTACAAGGACGACGATGACAAGAAGCTTATCTTGAGAAACAAG
TGTTCCAAGTCGGTTGATACTGGTGAGACTGACATTGATCCTGTCATGGATGATGATGACGTTTTCCCAC
CATATGTGTTGAGGCCTGACGATGGTGGTCCACGAGTCACAATCAACACGGCCATTGGACACATCAATAG
ATACTGTGCTAGATTACCAAGTGATCCGTTTACTCATCTAGCTCCTAAATGCAGAACCCGAGAGTTGCCT
GATGGTACATTTTATTCAACTCTTTATCTGCCAATTAACTCACCTCTTCGAGCCTCCATTGTTGGTCCAC
CAATGAGCTGTGTACGATTGGCTGAAAGAGTTGTAGCTCTCATTTGCTGTGAGAAACTGCACAAAATTGG
CGAACTGGATGACCATTTGATGCCAGTTGGGAAAGAGACTGTTAAATATGAAGAGGAGCTTGATTTGCAT
GATGAAGAAGAGACCAGTGTTCCAGGAAGACCAGGTTCCACGAAACGAAGGCAGTGCTACCCAAAAGCAA
TTCCAGAGTGTTTGAGGGATAGTTATCCCAGACCTGATCAGCCCTGTTACCTGTATGTGATAGGAATGGT
TTTAACTACACCTTTACCTGATGAACTCAACTTTAGAAGGCGGAAGCTCTATCCTCCTGAAGATACCACA
AGATGCTTTGGAATACTGACGGCCAAACCCATACCTCAGATTCCACACTTTCCTGTGTACACACGCTCTG
GAGAGGTTACCATATCCATTGAGTTGAAGAAGTCTGGTTTCATGTTGTCTCTACAAATGCTTGAGTTGAT
TACA
